>Addgene plasmid #77664 | SEPHS2 gRNA (BRDN0001149011) | addgene full sequence | sequence record 188194 | Addgene Assembled Sequence
CCCGGGTGCAAAGATGGATAAAGTTTTAAACAGAGAGGAATCTTTGCAGCTAATGGACCTTCTAGGTCTT
GAAAGGAGTGGGAATTGGCTCCGGTGCCCGTCAGTGGGCAGAGCGCACATCGCCCACAGTCCCCGAGAAG
TTGGGGGGAGGGGTCGGCAATTGATCCGGTGCCTAGAGAAGGTGGCGCGGGGTAAACTGGGAAAGTGATG
TCGTGTACTGGCTCCGCCTTTTTCCCGAGGGTGGGGGAGAACCGTATATAAGTGCAGTAGTCGCCGTGAA
CGTTCTTTTTCGCAACGGGTTTGCCGCCAGAACACAGGTAAGTGCCGTGTGTGGTTCCCGCGGGCCTGGC
CTCTTTACGGGTTATGGCCCTTGCGTGCCTTGAATTACTTCCACCTGGCTGCAGTACGTGATTCTTGATC
CCGAGCTTCGGGTTGGAAGTGGGTGGGAGAGTTCGAGGCCTTGCGCTTAAGGAGCCCCTTCGCCTCGTGC
TTGAGTTGAGGCCTGGCCTGGGCGCTGGGGCCGCCGCGTGCGAATCTGGTGGCACCTTCGCGCCTGTCTC
GCTGCTTTCGATAAGTCTCTAGCCATTTAAAATTTTTGATGACCTGCTGCGACGCTTTTTTTCTGGCAAG
ATAGTCTTGTAAATGCGGGCCAAGATCTGCACACTGGTATTTCGGTTTTTGGGGCCGCGGGCGGCGACGG
GGCCCGTGCGTCCCAGCGCACATGTTCGGCGAGGCGGGGCCTGCGAGCGCGGCCACCGAGAATCGGACGG
GGGTAGTCTCAAGCTGGCCGGCCTGCTCTGGTGCCTGGCCTCGCGCCGCCGTGTATCGCCCCGCCCTGGG
CGGCAAGGCTGGCCCGGTCGGCACCAGTTGCGTGAGCGGAAAGATGGCCGCTTCCCGGCCCTGCTGCAGG
GAGCTCAAAATGGAGGACGCGGCGCTCGGGAGAGCGGGCGGGTGAGTCACCCACACAAAGGAAAAGGGCC
TTTCCGTCCTCAGCCGTCGCTTCATGTGACTCCACGGAGTACCGGGCGCCGTCCAGGCACCTCGATTAGT
TCTCGAGCTTTTGGAGTACGTCGTCTTTAGGTTGGGGGGAGGGGTTTTATGCGATGGAGTTTCCCCACAC
TGAGTGGGTGGAGACTGAAGTTAGGCCAGCTTGGCACTTGATGTAATTCTCCTTGGAATTTGCCCTTTTT
GAGTTTGGATCTTGGTTCATTCTCAAGCCTCAGACAGTGGTTCAAAGTTTTTTTCTTCCATTTCAGGTGT
CGTGACGTACGGCCACCATGACCGAGTACAAGCCCACGGTGCGCCTCGCCACCCGCGACGACGTCCCCAG
GGCCGTACGCACCCTCGCCGCCGCGTTCGCCGACTACCCCGCCACGCGCCACACCGTCGATCCGGACCGC
CACATCGAGCGGGTCACCGAGCTGCAAGAACTCTTCCTCACGCGCGTCGGGCTCGACATCGGCAAGGTGT
GGGTCGCGGACGACGGCGCCGCCGTGGCGGTCTGGACCACGCCGGAGAGCGTCGAAGCGGGGGCGGTGTT
CGCCGAGATCGGCCCGCGCATGGCCGAGTTGAGCGGTTCCCGGCTGGCCGCGCAGCAACAGATGGAAGGC
CTCCTGGCGCCGCACCGGCCCAAGGAGCCCGCGTGGTTCCTGGCCACCGTCGGAGTCTCGCCCGACCACC
AGGGCAAGGGTCTGGGCAGCGCCGTCGTGCTCCCCGGAGTGGAGGCGGCCGAGCGCGCCGGGGTGCCCGC
CTTCCTGGAGACCTCCGCGCCCCGCAACCTCCCCTTCTACGAGCGGCTCGGCTTCACCGTCACCGCCGAC
GTCGAGGTGCCCGAAGGACCGCGCACCTGGTGCATGACCCGCAAGCCCGGTGCCTGAACGCGTTAAGTCG
ACAATCAACCTCTGGATTACAAAATTTGTGAAAGATTGACTGGTATTCTTAACTATGTTGCTCCTTTTAC
GCTATGTGGATACGCTGCTTTAATGCCTTTGTATCATGCTATTGCTTCCCGTATGGCTTTCATTTTCTCC
TCCTTGTATAAATCCTGGTTGCTGTCTCTTTATGAGGAGTTGTGGCCCGTTGTCAGGCAACGTGGCGTGG
TGTGCACTGTGTTTGCTGACGCAACCCCCACTGGTTGGGGCATTGCCACCACCTGTCAGCTCCTTTCCGG
GACTTTCGCTTTCCCCCTCCCTATTGCCACGGCGGAACTCATCGCCGCCTGCCTTGCCCGCTGCTGGACA
GGGGCTCGGCTGTTGGGCACTGACAATTCCGTGGTGTTGTCGGGGAAATCATCGTCCTTTCCTTGGCTGC
TCGCCTGTGTTGCCACCTGGATTCTGCGCGGGACGTCCTTCTGCTACGTCCCTTCGGCCCTCAATCCAGC
GGACCTTCCTTCCCGCGGCCTGCTGCCGGCTCTGCGGCCTCTTCCGCGTCTTCGCCTTCGCCCTCAGACG
AGTCGGATCTCCCTTTGGGCCGCCTCCCCGCGTCGACTTTAAGACCAATGACTTACAAGGCAGCTGTAGA
TCTTAGCCACTTTTTAAAAGAAAAGGGGGGACTGGAAGGGCTAATTCACTCCCAACGAAGACAAGATCTG
CTTTTTGCTTGTACTGGGTCTCTCTGGTTAGACCAGATCTGAGCCTGGGAGCTCTCTGGCTAACTAGGGA
ACCCACTGCTTAAGCCTCAATAAAGCTTGCCTTGAGTGCTTCAAGTAGTGTGTGCCCGTCTGTTGTGTGA
CTCTGGTAACTAGAGATCCCTCAGACCCTTTTAGTCAGTGTGGAAAATCTCTAGCAGTACGTATAGTAGT
TCATGTCATCTTATTATTCAGTATTTATAACTTGCAAAGAAATGAATATCAGAGAGTGAGAGGAACTTGT
TTATTGCAGCTTATAATGGTTACAAATAAAGCAATAGCATCACAAATTTCACAAATAAAGCATTTTTTTC
ACTGCATTCTAGTTGTGGTTTGTCCAAACTCATCAATGTATCTTATCATGTCTGGCTCTAGCTATCCCGC
CCCTAACTCCGCCCATCCCGCCCCTAACTCCGCCCAGTTCCGCCCATTCTCCGCCCCATGGCTGACTAAT
TTTTTTTATTTATGCAGAGGCCGAGGCCGCCTCGGCCTCTGAGCTATTCCAGAAGTAGTGAGGAGGCTTT
TTTGGAGGCCTAGGGACGTACCCAATTCGCCCTATAGTGAGTCGTATTACGCGCGCTCACTGGCCGTCGT
TTTACAACGTCGTGACTGGGAAAACCCTGGCGTTACCCAACTTAATCGCCTTGCAGCACATCCCCCTTTC
GCCAGCTGGCGTAATAGCGAAGAGGCCCGCACCGATCGCCCTTCCCAACAGTTGCGCAGCCTGAATGGCG
AATGGG
[124 nt withheld, positions 3367-3490]
C
[91 nt withheld, positions 3492-3582]
A
[49 nt withheld, positions 3584-3632]
CCTTTGACGTTGGAGTCCACGTTCTTT
[37 nt withheld, positions 3660-3696]
ACCCTATCTCGGTCTATTCTTTTGATTTATAAGGGATTTTGCCGATTTCGGCCTATTGGTTAAAAAATGA
GCTGATTTAACAAAAATTTAACGCGAATTTTAACAAAATATTAACGCTTACAATTTAGGTGGCACTTTTC
GGGGAAATGTGCGCGGAACCCCTATTTGTTTATTTTTCTAAATACATTCAAATATGTATCCGCTCATGAG
ACAATAACCCTGATAAATGCTTCAATAATATTGAAAAAGGAAGAGTATGAGTATTCAACATTTCCGTGTC
GCCCTTATTCCCTTTTTTGCGGCATTTTGCCTTCCTGTTTTTGCTCACCCAGAAACGCTGGTGAAAGTAA
AAGATGCTGAAGATCAGTTGGGTGCACGAGTGGGTTACATCGAACTGGATCTCAACAGCGGTAAGATCCT
TGAGAGTTTTCGCCCCGAAGAACGTTTTCCAATGATGAGCACTTTTAAAGTTCTGCTATGTGGCGCGGTA
TTATCCCGTATTGACGCCGGGCAAGAGCAACTCGGTCGCCGCATACACTATTCTCAGAATGACTTGGTTG
AGTACTCACCAGTCACAGAAAAGCATCTTACGGATGGCATGACAGTAAGAGAATTATGCAGTGCTGCCAT
AACCATGAGTGATAACACTGCGGCCAACTTACTTCTGACAACGATCGGAGGACCGAAGGAGCTAACCGCT
TTTTTGCACAACATGGGGGATCATGTAACTCGCCTTGATCGTTGGGAACCGGAGCTGAATGAAGCCATAC
CAAACGACGAGCGTGACACCACGATGCCTGTAGCAATGGCAACAACGTTGCGCAAACTATTAACTGGCGA
ACTACTTACTCTAGCTTCCCGGCAACAATTAATAGACTGGATGGAGGCGGATAAAGTTGCAGGACCACTT
CTGCGCTCGGCCCTTCCGGCTGGCTGGTTTATTGCTGATAAATCTGGAGCCGGTGAGCGTGGGTCTCGCG
GTATCATTGCAGCACTGGGGCCAGATGGTAAGCCCTCCCGTATCGTAGTTATCTACACGACGGGGAGTCA
GGCAACTATGGATGAACGAAATAGACAGATCGCTGAGATAGGTGCCTCACTGATTAAGCATTGGTAACTG
TCAGACCAAGTTTACTCATATATACTTTAGATTGATTTAAAACTTCATTTTTAATTTAAAAGGATCTAGG
TGAAGATCCTTTTTGATAATCTCATGACCAAAATCCCTTAACGTGAGTTTTCGTTCCACTGAGCGTCAGA
CCCCGTAGAAAAGATCAAAGGATCTTCTTGAGATCCTTTTTTTCTGCGCGTAATCTGCTGCTTGCAAACA
AAAAAACCACCGCTACCAGCGGTGGTTTGTTTGCCGGATCAAGAGCTACCAACTCTTTTTCCGAAGGTAA
CTGGCTTCAGCAGAGCGCAGATACCAAATACTGTTCTTCTAGTGTAGCCGTAGTTAGGCCACCACTTCAA
GAACTCTGTAGCACCGCCTACATACCTCGCTCTGCTAATCCTGTTACCAGTGGCTGCTGCCAGTGGCGAT
AAGTCGTGTCTTACCGGGTTGGACTCAAGACGATAGTTACCGGATAAGGCGCAGCGGTCGGGCTGAACGG
GGGGTTCGTGCACACAGCCCAGCTTGGAGCGAACGACCTACACCGAACTGAGATACCTACAGCGTGAGCT
ATGAGAAAGCGCCACGCTTCCCGAAGGGAGAAAGGCGGACAGGTATCCGGTAAGCGGCAGGGTCGGAACA
GGAGAGCGCACGAGGGAGCTTCCAGGGGGAAACGCCTGGTATCTTTATAGTCCTGTCGGGTTTCGCCACC
TCTGACTTGAGCGTCGATTTTTGTGATGCTCGTCAGGGGGGCGGAGCCTATGGAAAAACGCCAGCAACGC
GGCCTTTTTACGGTTCCTGGCCTTTTGCTGGCCTTTTGCTCACATGTTCTTTCCTGCGTTATCCCCTGAT
TCTGTGGATAACCGTATTACCGCCTTTGAGTGAGCTGATACCGCTCGCCGCAGCCGAACGACCGAGCGCA
GCGAGTCAGTGAGCGAGGAAGCGGAAGAGCGCCCAATACGCAAACCGCCTCTCCCCGCGCGTTGGCCGAT
TCATTAATGCAGCTGGCACGACAGGTTTCCCGACTGGAAAGCGGGCAGTGAGCGCAACGCAATTAATGTG
AGTTAGCTCACTCATTAGGCACCCCAGGCTTTACACTTTATGCTTCCGGCTCGTATGTTGTGTGGAATTG
TGAGCGGATAACAATTTCACACAGGAAACAGCTATGACCATGATTACGCCAAGCGCGCAATTAACCCTCA
CTAAAGGGAACAAAAGCTGGAGCTGCAAGCTTAATGTAGTCTTATGCAATACTCTTGTAGTCTTGCAACA
TGGTAACGATGAGTTAGCAACATGCCTTACAAGGAGAGAAAAAGCACCGTGCATGCCGATTGGTGGAAGT
AAGGTGGTACGATCGTGCCTTATTAGGAAGGCAACAGACGGGTCTGACATGGATTGGACGAACCACTGAA
TTGCCGCATTGCAGAGATATTGTATTTAAGTGCCTAGCTCGATACATAAACGGGTCTCTCTGGTTAGACC
AGATCTGAGCCTGGGAGCTCTCTGGCTAACTAGGGAACCCACTGCTTAAGCCTCAATAAAGCTTGCCTTG
AGTGCTTCAAGTAGTGTGTGCCCGTCTGTTGTGTGACTCTGGTAACTAGAGATCCCTCAGACCCTTTTAG
TCAGTGTGGAAAATCTCTAGCAGTGGCGCCCGAACAGGGACTTGAAAGCGAAAGGGAAACCAGAGGAGCT
CTCTCGACGCAGGACTCGGCTTGCTGAAGCGCGCACGGCAAGAGGCGAGGGGCGGCGACTGGTGAGTACG
CCAAAAATTTTGACTAGCGGAGGCTAGAAGGAGAGAGATGGGTGCGAGAGCGTCAGTATTAAGCGGGGGA
GAATTAGATCGCGATGGGAAAAAATTCGGTTAAGGCCAGGGGGAAAGAAAAAATATAAATTAAAACATAT
AGTATGGGCAAGCAGGGAGCTAGAACGATTCGCAGTTAATCCTGGCCTGTTAGAAACATCAGAAGGCTGT
AGACAAATACTGGGACAGCTACAACCATCCCTTCAGACAGGATCAGAAGAACTTAGATCATTATATAATA
CAGTAGCAACCCTCTATTGTGTGCATCAAAGGATAGAGATAAAAGACACCAAGGAAGCTTTAGACAAGAT
AGAGGAAGAGCAAAACAAAAGTAAGACCACCGCACAGCAAGCGGCCGCTGATCTTCAGACCTGGAGGAGG
AGATATGAGGGACAATTGGAGAAGTGAATTATATAAATATAAAGTAGTAAAAATTGAACCATTAGGAGTA
GCACCCACCAAGGCAAAGAGAAGAGTGGTGCAGAGAGAAAAAAGAGCAGTGGGAATAGGAGCTTTGTTCC
TTGGGTTCTTGGGAGCAGCAGGAAGCACTATGGGCGCAGCGTCAATGACGCTGACGGTACAGGCCAGACA
ATTATTGTCTGGTATAGTGCAGCAGCAGAACAATTTGCTGAGGGCTATTGAGGCGCAACAGCATCTGTTG
CAACTCACAGTCTGGGGCATCAAGCAGCTCCAGGCAAGAATCCTGGCTGTGGAAAGATACCTAAAGGATC
AACAGCTCCTGGGGATTTGGGGTTGCTCTGGAAAACTCATTTGCACCACTGCTGTGCCTTGGAATGCTAG
TTGGAGTAATAAATCTCTGGAACAGATTTGGAATCACACGACCTGGATGGAGTGGGACAGAGAAATTAAC
AATTACACAAGCTTAATACACTCCTTAATTGAAGAATCGCAAAACCAGCAAGAAAAGAATGAACAAGAAT
TATTGGAATTAGATAAATGGGCAAGTTTGTGGAATTGGTTTAACATAACAAATTGGCTGTGGTATATAAA
ATTATTCATAATGATAGTAGGAGGCTTGGTAGGTTTAAGAATAGTTTTTGCTGTACTTTCTATAGTGAAT
AGAGTTAGGCAGGGATATTCACCATTATCGTTTCAGACCCACCTCCCAACCCCGAGGGGACCCAGAGAGG
GCCTATTTCCCATGATTCCTTCATATTTGCATATACGATACAAGGCTGTTAGAGAGATAATTAGAATTAA
TTTGACTGTAAACACAAAGATATTAGTACAAAATACGTGACGTAGAAAGTAATAATTTCTTGGGTAGTTT
GCAGTTTTAAAATTATGTTTTAAAATGGACTATCATATGCTTACCGTAACTTGAAAGTATTTCGATTTCT
TGGCTTTATATATCTTGTGGAAAGGACGAAACACCGCGAAAAGGTAACGCCACTCAGTTTTAGAGCTAGA
AATAGCAAGTTAAAATAAGGCTAGTCCGTTATCAACTTGAAAAAGTGGCACCGAGTCGGTGCTTTTTTAA
GCTTGGCGTAACTAGATCTTGAGACAAATGGCAGTATTCATCCACAATTTTAAAAGAAAAGGGGGGATTG
GGGGGTACAGTGCAGGGGAAAGAATAGTAGACATAATAGCAACAGACATACAAACTAAAGAATTACAAAA
ACAAATTACAAAAATTCAAAATTTTCGGGTTTATTACAGGGACAGCAGAGATCCACTTTGGCGCCGGCTC
GAGGGGG
Features (pLannotate 1.2.2; 29 found; start..end, strand, type, name):
     14..80      +  CDS            small t antigen (fragment): SV40 (simian virus 40) small t antigen
    106..317     +  promoter       EF-1α core promoter: core promoter for human elongation factor EF-1α
    318..1256    +  intron         EF-1α intron A: intron upstream of the start codon of human EF-1α
   1278..1877    +  CDS            PuroR (fragment): puromycin N-acetyltransferase; pac from Streptomyces; confers resistance to puromycin
   1893..2481    +  misc_feature   WPRE: woodchuck hepatitis virus posttranscriptional regulatory element
   2532..2551    +  misc_feature   cPPT/CTS (fragment): central polypurine tract and central termination sequence of HIV-1
   2553..2786    +  LTR            3' LTR (ΔU3): self-inactivating 3' long terminal repeat (LTR) from HIV-1
   2864..2985    +  polyA_signal   SV40 poly(A) signal: SV40 polyadenylation signal
   3025..3160    +  rep_origin     SV40 ori: SV40 origin of replication
   3181..3199    -  promoter       T7 promoter: promoter for bacteriophage T7 RNA polymerase
   3207..3362    +  CDS            lacZα (fragment): LacZα fragment of β-galactosidase; lacZ fragment
   3367..3795    +  rep_origin     f1 ori (sequence partly withheld): f1 bacteriophage origin of replication; arrow indicates direction of (+) strand synthesis
   3848..3952    +  promoter       AmpR promoter: bla
   3953..4813    +  CDS            AmpR: β-lactamase; bla; confers resistance to ampicillin, carbenicillin, and related antibiotics
   4984..5572    +  rep_origin     ori: high-copy-number ColE1/pMB1/pBR322/pUC origin of replication
   5755..5847    +  CDS            lacI (fragment): lac repressor; lacI; The lac repressor binds to the lac operator to inhibit transcription in E. coli. This inhibition can be relieved by adding lactose or isopropyl-β-D-thiogalactopyranoside (IPTG).
   5860..5881    +  protein_bind   CAP binding site: CAP binding activates transcription in the presence of cAMP. E. coli catabolite activator protein
   5896..5926    +  promoter       lac promoter: promoter for the E. coli lac operon
   5934..5950    +  protein_bind   lac operator: The lac repressor binds to the lac operator to inhibit transcription in E. coli. This inhibition can be relieved by adding lactose or isopropyl-β-D-thiogalactopyranoside (IPTG). lac repressor encoded by lacI
   5995..6013    +  promoter       T3 promoter: promoter for bacteriophage T3 RNA polymerase
   6041..6267    +  promoter       RSV promoter: Rous sarcoma virus enhancer/promoter
   6268..6448    +  LTR            5' LTR (truncated): truncated 5' long terminal repeat (LTR) from HIV-1
   6495..6620    +  misc_feature   HIV-1 Ψ: packaging signal of human immunodeficiency virus type 1
   6604..6967    +  CDS            HIV-1 gag (fragment): gag protein from human immunodeficiency virus 1; gag
   7113..7346    +  misc_feature   RRE: The Rev response element (RRE) of HIV-1 allows for Rev-dependent mRNA export from the nucleus to the cytoplasm.
   7723..7749    +  CDS            Rev (fragment): human immunodeficiency virus 1 (HIV-1) Rev protein; rev; enhances nuclear export of unspliced and incompletely spliced viral mRNAs
   7753..7993    +  promoter       U6 promoter: RNA polymerase III promoter for human U6 snRNA
   8023..8098    +  misc_RNA       gRNA scaffold: guide RNA scaffold for the Streptococcus pyogenes CRISPR/Cas9 system
   8154..8271    +  misc_feature   cPPT/CTS: central polypurine tract and central termination sequence of HIV-1
