[The description below was written by a language model from this plasmid's Addgene catalogue record and pLannotate feature annotations shown in this document.]
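Description:
SEPHS2 gRNA (BRDN0001149011) is a third-generation lentiviral guide RNA plasmid built on the lentiGuide-Puro backbone and designed to direct Streptococcus pyogenes Cas9 to the human SEPHS2 gene (also known as SPS2; reference transcript NM_012248.3). In bacteria it is maintained as a high-copy plasmid through a ColE1/pUC-type origin and selected with ampicillin via the β-lactamase gene. An f1 origin, an SV40 origin and leftover lac and T7/T3 promoter elements from the cloning backbone are also annotated.

The viral genome is driven by an RSV promoter fused to a truncated HIV-1 5' LTR, which makes genomic RNA production Tat-independent. This is followed by the Ψ packaging signal with a partial gag sequence, the Rev response element for Rev-dependent nuclear export, and a cPPT/CTS. It ends in a U3-deleted, self-inactivating 3' LTR with a downstream SV40 polyadenylation signal. Between the LTRs sit two expression units. A human U6 RNA polymerase III promoter transcribes the 20-nucleotide SEPHS2-specific spacer fused to the SpCas9 gRNA scaffold. An EF-1α core promoter with its intron A drives puromycin N-acetyltransferase, so transduced mammalian cells can be selected with puromycin, and a WPRE downstream of this cassette enhances transcript expression.

The plasmid carries no Cas9. It is meant to be paired with a separate Cas9 vector such as lentiCas9-Blast, or used in cells that already express Cas9, to disrupt SEPHS2. The depositor comments link it to a human kinome gRNA library whose guides were chosen using optimized sgRNA design rules to maximize on-target activity and limit off-target effects.
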