Addgene plasmid #77664: SEPHS2 gRNA (BRDN0001149011)
Purpose: 3rd generation lentiviral gRNA plasmid targeting human SEPHS2
Depositing lab: John Doench & David Root. Depositing organization: Broad Institute. Publication: Optimized sgRNA design to maximize activity and minimize off-target effects of CRISPR-Cas9. Doench JG, Fusi N, Sullender M, Hegde M, Vaimberg EW, Donovan KF, Smith I, Tothova Z, Wilen C, Orchard R, Virgin HW, Listgarten J, Root DE. Nat Biotechnol. 2016 Jan 18. doi: 10.1038/nbt.3437. PubMed 26780180.
Backbone
  Vector backbone: lentiGuide-Puro
  Backbone manufacturer: Zhang Lab (Addgene plasmid # 52963)
  Vector type: Mammalian Expression, Lentiviral, CRISPR
  Selectable markers: Puromycin
Growth in bacteria
  Bacterial resistance: Ampicillin, 100 μg/mL
  Growth temperature: 37°C
  Growth strain: DH5alpha
  Copy number: High Copy
Gene/Insert
  Gene/Insert name: SEPHS2 (alt names: SEPHS2; NM_012248.3)
  gRNA/shRNA sequence: CGAAAAGGTAACGCCACTCA
  Species: H. sapiens (human)
  Entrez Gene: SEPHS2 (a.k.a. SPS2)
  Promoter: hU6
  Cloning method: Unknown
  Sequencing primers: 5′ U6-F; 3′ pS2-R
Terms and licenses: Academic/Nonprofit Terms; Industry Terms: Not Available to Industry
Depositor comments: The gRNA was designed to target the following Genbank reference sequence(s): NM_012248.3. Note that this plasmid does NOT contain Cas9. It should be used in conjunction with lentiCas9-Blast (Addgene #52962) or otherwise with cell lines already expressing Cas9. Browse the full kinome gRNA library at http://www.addgene.org/pooled-library/broadgpp-human-kinome/ or visit http://www.broadinstitute.org/rnai/public/ for detailed protocols and information.
How to cite: SEPHS2 gRNA (BRDN0001149011) was a gift from John Doench & David Root (Addgene plasmid # 77664 ; http://n2t.net/addgene:77664 ; RRID:Addgene_77664)
