>Addgene plasmid #77664 | SEPHS2 gRNA (BRDN0001149011) | depositor partial sequence | sequence record 145124 | Target Sequence
CGAAAAGGTAACGCCACTCA
