>Addgene plasmid #77664 | SEPHS2 gRNA (BRDN0001149011) | addgene partial sequence | sequence record 188193 | hU6-F
AGAAAGTAATAATTTCTTGGGTAGTTTGCAGTTTTAAAATTATGTTTTAAAATGGACTATCATATGCTTA
CCGTAACTTGAAAGTATTTCGATTTCTTGGCTTTATATATCTTGTGGAAAGGACGAAACACCGCGAAAAG
GTAACGCCACTCAGTTTTAGAGCTAGAAATAGCAAGTTAAAATAAGGCTAGTCCGTTATCAACTTGAAAA
AGTGGCACCGAGTCGGTGCTTTTTTAAGCTTGGCGTAACTAGATCTTGAGACAAATGGCAGTATTCATCC
ACAATTTTAAAAGAAAAGGGGGGATTGGGGGGTACAGTGCAGGGGAAAGAATAGTAGACATAATAGCAAC
AGACATACAAACTAAAGAATTACAAAAACAAATTACAAAAATTCAAAATTTTCGGGTTTATTACAGGGAC
AGCAGAGATCCACTTTGGCGCCGGCTCGAGGGGGCCCGGGTGCAAAGATGGATAAAGTTTTAAACAGAGA
GGAATCTTTGCAGCTAATGGACCTTCTAGGTCTTGAAAGGAGTGGGAATTGGCTCCGGTGCCCGTCAGTG
GGCAGAGCGC
